Addgene plasmid #204327: pLVX-SV40-Galpha-s ONE-GO
Purpose: GPCR/G protein BRET biosensor
Depositing lab: Mikel Garcia-Marcos. Depositing organization: Boston University Medical Campus. Publication: Direct interrogation of context-dependent GPCR activity with a universal biosensor platform. Janicot R, Maziarz M, Park JC, Zhao J, Luebbers A, Green E, Philibert CE, Zhang H, Layne MD, Wu JC, Garcia-Marcos M. Cell. 2024 Feb 16:S0092-8674(24)00065-5. doi: 10.1016/j.cell.2024.01.028. PubMed 38412860.
Backbone
  Vector backbone: pLVX-IRES-Hygro
  Vector type: Lentiviral
Growth in bacteria
  Bacterial resistance: Ampicillin, 100 μg/mL
  Growth temperature: 37°C
  Growth strain: NEB Stable
  Copy number: High Copy
Gene/Insert
  Gene/Insert name: SV40 Galpha-s ONE-GO (alt name: GNAS)
  Species: H. sapiens (human)
  Entrez Gene: GNAS (a.k.a. AHO, AIMAH1, C20orf45, GNAS1, GPSA, GSA, GSP, NESP, PITA3, POH, SCG6, SgVI)
  Cloning method: Gibson Cloning
Terms and licenses: Academic/Nonprofit Terms; Industry Terms: Not Available to Industry
How to cite: pLVX-SV40-Galpha-s ONE-GO was a gift from Mikel Garcia-Marcos (Addgene plasmid # 204327 ; http://n2t.net/addgene:204327 ; RRID:Addgene_204327)
