[The description below was written by a language model from this plasmid's Addgene catalogue record and pLannotate feature annotations shown in this document.]
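Description:
pLVX-SV40-Galpha-s ONE-GO is an 11.4 kb HIV-1-based lentiviral transfer plasmid built on the pLVX-IRES-Hygro backbone that delivers a single-vector BRET biosensor for GPCR/G protein activity. In bacteria it is maintained through a high-copy ColE1/pUC origin and selected with ampicillin via the β-lactamase gene. The viral portion carries the two LTRs, the Ψ packaging signal with a gag fragment, the RRE for Rev-dependent export of the genomic RNA, the cPPT/CTS and a WPRE downstream of the payload to enhance transcript expression. No hygromycin resistance gene is annotated, which suggests that the backbone's post-IRES marker position is now occupied by biosensor components, and the record states no mammalian selection marker.

The payload is a single transcription unit driven by the SV40 early promoter. The first open reading frame is human Gαs (GNAS) interrupted by an internal yellow fluorescent protein. The annotation tool labels the flanking Gα segments as fragments of homologous G proteins from other species and the fluorophore as an SYFP2/mVenus-type variant, which serves as the BRET acceptor. An EMCV IRES then drives translation of a second reading frame that begins with a Src-derived N-myristoylation signal for membrane anchoring and includes NanoLuc luciferase as the BRET donor. A short unannotated stretch between these two parts presumably holds the module that detects active Gα, although the record does not identify it. A T2A peptide then releases Ric8b, which matches the mouse protein and is annotated as a guanine nucleotide exchange factor acting on certain Gα subunits. Its intended role in this construct is not stated.

Packaged into lentivirus, the construct allows stable delivery of all sensor components into mammalian cells, so that Gs-coupled receptor activation can be read as a change in BRET between NanoLuc and the tagged Gαs.
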