Features (pLannotate 1.2.2; 28 found; start..end, strand, type, name):
     11..221     +  promoter       SV40 promoter: SV40 early promoter
    236..255     -  misc_feature   MCS (fragment): pBluescript multiple cloning site
    322..462     +  CDS            gpaD (fragment): GPA4_DICDI - Experimental evidence at protein level: Swiss-Prot protein existence level 1. Guanine nucleotide-binding proteins (G proteins) are involved as modulators or transducers in various transmembrane signaling systems. G alpha-4 plays a role in morphogenesis of the multicellular structure. From Dictyostelium discoideum (Slime mold).
    570..1284    +  CDS            SYFP2 (fragment): monomeric optimized variant of EYFP, identical to mVenus but with L68V (Kremers et al., 2006) mammalian codon-optimized
   1396..1734    +  CDS            GNA11 (fragment): GNA11_CANLF - Experimental evidence at transcript level: Swiss-Prot protein existence level 2. Guanine nucleotide-binding proteins (G proteins) are involved as modulators or transducers in various transmembrane signaling systems. Acts as an activator of phospholipase C. Transduces FFAR4 signaling in response to long-chain fatty acids (LCFAs). From Canis lupus familiaris (Dog) (Canis familiaris).
   2264..2726    +  misc_feature   IRES: internal ribosome entry site (IRES) of the encephalomyocarditis virus (EMCV)
   2750..2770    +  CDS            myr: N-myristoylation signal from Src kinase (Pellman et al., 1985; Kaplan et al., 1988)
   2879..3391    +  CDS            Nluc: NanoLuc® luciferase human codon-optimized
   3410..3453    +  CDS            T2A (fragment): 2A peptide from Thosea asigna virus capsid protein Eukaryotic ribosomes fail to insert a peptide bond between the Gly and Pro residues, yielding separate polypeptides.
   3455..5134    +  CDS            Ric8b: RIC8B_MOUSE - Experimental evidence at protein level: Swiss-Prot protein existence level 1. Guanine nucleotide exchange factor (GEF), which can activate some, but not all, G-alpha proteins by exchanging bound GDP for free GTP (By similarity). Able to potentiate G(olf)-alpha-dependent cAMP accumulation suggesting that it may be an important component for odorant signal transduction. From Mus musculus (Mouse).
   5151..5739    +  misc_feature   WPRE: woodchuck hepatitis virus posttranscriptional regulatory element
   5756..6274    +  CDS            nef (fragment): NEF_HV1BR - Experimental evidence at protein level: Swiss-Prot protein existence level 1. Extracellular Nef protein targets CD4(+) T-lymphocytes for apoptosis by interacting with CXCR4 surface receptors (PubMed:14990729). From Human immunodeficiency virus type 1 group M subtype B (isolate BRU/LAI) (HIV-1).
   6322..6579    +  LTR            5' LTR (truncated): truncated 5' long terminal repeat (LTR) from HIV-1
   6729..6751    -  protein_bind   lac operator (fragment): The lac repressor binds to the lac operator to inhibit transcription in E. coli. This inhibition can be relieved by adding lactose or isopropyl-β-D-thiogalactopyranoside (IPTG). lac repressor encoded by lacI
   6755..6785    -  promoter       lac promoter: promoter for the E. coli lac operon
   6800..6821    -  protein_bind   CAP binding site: CAP binding activates transcription in the presence of cAMP. E. coli catabolite activator protein
   6834..6926    -  CDS            lacI (fragment): lac repressor; lacI; The lac repressor binds to the lac operator to inhibit transcription in E. coli. This inhibition can be relieved by adding lactose or isopropyl-β-D-thiogalactopyranoside (IPTG).
   7109..7697    -  rep_origin     ori: high-copy-number ColE1/pMB1/pBR322/pUC origin of replication
   7868..8728    -  CDS            AmpR: β-lactamase; bla; confers resistance to ampicillin, carbenicillin, and related antibiotics
   8729..8833    -  promoter       AmpR promoter: bla
   8881..9015    +  polyA_signal   SV40 poly(A) signal: SV40 polyadenylation signal
   9182..9511    +  CDS            nef (fragment): NEF_HV1BR - Experimental evidence at protein level: Swiss-Prot protein existence level 1. Extracellular Nef protein targets CD4(+) T-lymphocytes for apoptosis by interacting with CXCR4 surface receptors (PubMed:14990729). From Human immunodeficiency virus type 1 group M subtype B (isolate BRU/LAI) (HIV-1).
   9559..9816    +  LTR            5' LTR (truncated): truncated 5' long terminal repeat (LTR) from HIV-1
   9863..9988    +  misc_feature   HIV-1 Ψ: packaging signal of human immunodeficiency virus type 1
   9972..10310   +  CDS            HIV-1 gag (fragment): gag protein from human immunodeficiency virus 1; gag
  10485..10718   +  misc_feature   RRE: The Rev response element (RRE) of HIV-1 allows for Rev-dependent mRNA export from the nucleus to the cytoplasm.
  11095..11195   +  CDS            Rev (fragment): human immunodeficiency virus 1 (HIV-1) Rev protein; rev; enhances nuclear export of unspliced and incompletely spliced viral mRNAs
  11210..11325   +  misc_feature   cPPT/CTS: central polypurine tract and central termination sequence of HIV-1 (lacking the first T)
>Addgene plasmid #204327 | pLVX-SV40-Galpha-s ONE-GO | addgene full sequence | sequence record 405534 | Addgene NGS Result
AGGCTCCCCAGCAGGCAGAAGTATGCAAAGCATGCATCTCAATTAGTCAGCAACCATAGTCCCGCCCCTA
ACTCCGCCCATCCCGCCCCTAACTCCGCCCAGTTCCGCCCATTCTCCGCCCCATGGCTGACTAATTTTTT
TTATTTATGCAGAGGCCGAGGCCGCCTCGGCCTCTGAGCTATTCCAGAAGTAGTGAGGAGGCTTTTTTGG
AGGCCTAGGCTTTTGCAAACTCGAGACTAGTTCTAGAGCGGCCGCGGATCCATGGGCTGCCTCGGGAACA
GTAAGACCGAGGACCAGCGCAACGAGGAGAAGGCGCAGCGTGAGGCCAACAAAAAGATCGAGAAGCAGCT
GCAGAAGGACAAGCAGGTCTACCGGGCCACGCACCGCCTGCTGCTGCTGGGTGCTGGAGAATCTGGTAAA
AGCACCATTGTGAAGCAGATGAGGATCCTGCATGTTAATGGGTTTAATGGAGACAGTGAGAAGGCAACCA
AAGTGCAGGACATCAAAAACAACCTGAAAGAGGCGATTGAAACCATTGTGGCCGCCATGAGCAACCTGGG
TGGCGGAGGGGTGAGCAAGGGCGAGGAGCTGTTCACCGGGGTGGTGCCCATCCTGGTCGAGCTGGACGGC
GACGTAAACGGCCACAAGTTCAGCGTGTCCGGCGAGGGCGAGGGCGATGCCACCTACGGCAAGCTGACCC
TGAAGCTGATCTGCACCACCGGCAAGCTGCCCGTGCCCTGGCCCACCCTCGTGACCACCCTGGGCTACGG
CCTGCAGTGCTTCGCCCGCTACCCCGACCACATGAAGCAGCACGACTTCTTCAAGTCCGCCATGCCCGAA
GGCTACGTCCAGGAGCGCACCATCTTCTTCAAGGACGACGGCAACTACAAGACCCGCGCCGAGGTGAAGT
TCGAGGGCGACACCCTGGTGAACCGCATCGAGCTGAAGGGCATCGACTTCAAGGAGGACGGCAACATCCT
GGGGCACAAGCTGGAGTACAACTACAACAGCCACAACGTCTATATCACCGCCGACAAGCAGAAGAACGGC
ATCAAGGCCAACTTCAAGATCCGCCACAACATCGAGGACGGCGGCGTGCAGCTCGCCGACCACTACCAGC
AGAACACCCCCATCGGCGACGGCCCCGTGCTGCTGCCCGACAACCACTACCTGAGCTACCAGTCCAAGCT
GAGCAAAGACCCCAACGAGAAGCGCGATCACATGGTCCTGCTGGAGTTCGTGACCGCCGCCGGGATCACT
CTCGGCATGGACGAGCTGTACAAGGGCGGTGGGGGAGTGCCCCCCGTGGAGCTGGCCAACCCCGAGAACC
AGTTCAGAGTGGACTACATTCTGAGTGTGATGAACGTGCCTGACTTTGACTTCCCTCCCGAATTCTATGA
GCATGCCAAGGCTCTGTGGGAGGATGAAGGAGTGCGTGCCTGCTACGAACGCTCCAACGAGTACCAGCTG
ATTGACTGTGCCCAGTACTTCCTGGACAAGATCGACGTGATCAAGCAGGCTGACTATGTGCCGAGCGATC
AGGACCTGCTTCGCTGCCGTGTCCTGACTTCTGGAATCTTTGAGACCAAGTTCCAGGTGGACAAAGTCAA
CTTCCACATGTTTGACGTGGGTGGCCAGCGCGATGAACGCCGCAAGTGGATCCAGTGCTTCAACGATGTG
ACTGCCATCATCTTCGTGGTGGCCAGCAGCAGCTACAACATGGTCATCCGGGAGGACAACCAGACCAACC
GCCTGCAGGAGGCTCTGAACCTCTTCAAGAGCATCTGGAACAACAGATGGCTGCGCACCATCTCTGTGAT
CCTGTTCCTCAACAAGCAAGATCTGCTCGCTGAGAAAGTCCTTGCTGGGAAATCGAAGATTGAGGACTAC
TTTCCAGAATTTGCTCGCTACACTACTCCTGAGGATGCTACTCCCGAGCCCGGAGAGGACCCACGCGTGA
CCCGGGCCAAGTACTTCATTCGAGATGAGTTTCTGAGGATCAGCACTGCCAGTGGAGATGGGCGTCACTA
CTGCTACCCTCATTTCACCTGCGCTGTGGACACTGAGAACATCCGCCGTGTGTTCAACGACTGCCGTGAC
ATCATTCAGCGCATGCACCTTCGTCAGTACGAGCTGCTATAAGCGGCCGCCGCCCCTCTCCCTCCCCCCC
CCCTAACGTTACTGGCCGAAGCCGCTTGGAATAAGGCCGGTGTGCGTTTGTCTATATGTTATTTTCCACC
ATATTGCCGTCTTTTGGCAATGTGAGGGCCCGGAAACCTGGCCCTGTCTTCTTGACGAGCATTCCTAGGG
GTCTTTCCCCTCTCGCCAAAGGAATGCAAGGTCTGTTGAATGTCGTGAAGGAAGCAGTTCCTCTGGAAGC
TTCTTGAAGACAAACAACGTCTGTAGCGACCCTTTGCAGGCAGCGGAACCCCCCACCTGGCGACAGGTGC
CTCTGCGGCCAAAAGCCACGTGTATAAGATACACCTGCAAAGGCGGCACAACCCCAGTGCCACGTTGTGA
GTTGGATAGTTGTGGAAAGAGTCAAATGGCTCTCCTCAAGCGTATTCAACAAGGGGCTGAAGGATGCCCA
GAAGGTACCCCATTGTATGGGATCTGATCTGGGGCCTCGGTGCACATGCTTTACATGTGTTTAGTCGAGG
TTAAAAAAACGTCTAGGCCCCCCGAACCACGGGGACGTGGTTTTCCTTTGAAAAACACGATGATAAGCTT
GCCACAACCCGTACCAAAGATGGGGAGTAGCAAGAGCAAGACGTCGAATTCCGGAATCAAGCTTGGTGGA
TCATCAGGAGGTAGCAGGGAGCTGGCCTGGGGCATCAGCGAGTGGCTGGAGGAGTGGGGCAGCGGAGGTG
GTGGATCCATGGTCTTCACACTCGAAGATTTCGTTGGGGACTGGCGACAGACAGCCGGCTACAACCTGGA
CCAAGTCCTTGAACAGGGAGGTGTGTCCAGTTTGTTTCAGAATCTCGGGGTGTCCGTAACTCCGATCCAA
AGGATTGTCCTGAGCGGTGAAAATGGGCTGAAGATCGACATCCATGTCATCATCCCGTATGAAGGTCTGA
GCGGCGACCAAATGGGCCAGATCGAAAAAATTTTTAAGGTGGTGTACCCTGTGGATGATCATCACTTTAA
GGTGATCCTGCACTATGGCACACTGGTAATCGACGGGGTTACGCCGAACATGATCGACTATTTCGGACGG
CCGTATGAAGGCATCGCCGTGTTCGACGGCAAAAAGATCACTGTAACAGGGACCCTGTGGAACGGCAACA
AAATTATCGACGAGCGCCTGATCAACCCCGACGGCTCCCTGCTGTTCCGAGTAACCATCAACGGAGTGAC
CGGCTGGCGGCTGTGCGAACGCATTCTGGCGGGATCAGGAGAAGGTAGAGGAAGTCTACTAACATGCGGG
GACGTGGAGGAAAATCCCGGCCCAATGGATGAAGAGCGCGCCCTCTACATCGTCCGGGCCGGCGAGGCGG
GGGCTATCGAGCGGGTCCTGAGGGATTACAGCGACAAGCATAGGGCTACTTTCAAATTTGAATCAGCAGA
TGAAGATAAAAGAAAGAAACTCTGTGAAGGCATATTTAAGGTCCTTGTCAAGGAGGTCCCAACGACATGC
CAAGTGTCCTGCCTGGAAGTACTCCGCATTCTCTCCAGAGACAAAAAGATCTTAGTTCCTGTAACAACTA
AGGAAAATATGCAAATACTGCTGAGACTAGCCAAGCTCCACGAGTCAGACGATTCTTTGGAGAAGGTGTC
AGAGTTCCCAGTTATTGTGGAATCATTGAAGTGTCTGTGTAACATCGTGTTCAACAGTCAGATGGCACAG
CAGCTTAGCCTGGAACTGAATCTCGCTGCAAAGCTCTGTAACCTCCTAAGGAAGTGCAAGGACCGAAAAT
TTATCAATGACATAAAGTGCTTTGACTTGCGCTTGCTCTTCGTCTTGTCACTTTTGCACACTGACATCAG
GTCACAATTGCGCTATGAGCTCCAGGGACTCCCGCTGCTAACCCAGATCTTGGAAAGTGCCTTTAGCATC
AAGTGGACCGATGAGTATGAGTCGGCCATAGACCATAATGGACCTCCTCTCTCACCTCAGGAGACAGACT
GTGCCATTGAGGCCCTCAAAGCTCTGTTCAATGTGACGGTAGACAGTTGGAAGGTGCATAAAGAGAGCGA
TTCTCATCAGTTTCGTGTCATGGCAGCTGTCCTTCGCCATTGTTTACTAATTGTAGGTCCAACTGAAGAC
AAAACCGAAGAGCTGCACAGTAATGCCGTCAACCTTTTAAGCAATGTTCCAGTCTCTTGTTTGGATGTTC
TCATTTGTCCATTAACCCATGAAGAAACAGCCCAAGAGGCAGCAACTCTAGATGAACTGCCCAGTGATAA
AACAACGGAGAAAGACACAGCTTTGAAAAACAGTACCATGGTATACAATGGCATGAATATGGAGGCCATT
CACGTTTTACTCAATTTTATGGAGAAGAGAATTGATAAGGGAAGCAGCTATAGAGAGGGTCTAACTCCAG
TTCTCAGCTTATTAACAGAATGTTCCCGAGCCCATCGGAACATCCGAAAATTTCTCAAAGATCAGGTTTT
ACCGCCTTTGAGAGATGTGACAAATCGACCAGAAGTCGGCTCAACCGTGAGAAATAAGCTGGTTCGTCTC
ATGACACATGTTGACCTCGGAGTCAAGCAGATTGCTGCTGAGTTCCTTTTTGTCCTTTGCAAAGAGAGAG
TGGATAGCCTGCTGAAATACACTGGCTATGGGAACGCTGCAGGACTCTTGGCGGCCAGGGGCCTCTTGGC
TGGAGGAAGAGGAGATAATTGGTACTCAGAGGACGAGGACACGGACACTGAAGAATACAAAAACGCAAAA
CCAAACATTAATCTTATCACTGGTCATTTAGAGGAACCAATGCCAAACCCTATAGATGAAATGACAGAAG
AACAAAAAGAATATGAAGCCATGAAACTTGTCAACATGCTTGATAAACTTTCCAGAGAGGAGTTGCTTAG
ACCAATGGGACTAAAACCTGACGGGACAATAACGCCTTTGGAGGAAGCACTCAGCCAGTATTCTGTCATC
GAAGAGACCAGCTCGGACACAGACTGAACGCGTCTGGAACAATCAACCTCTGGATTACAAAATTTGTGAA
AGATTGACTGGTATTCTTAACTATGTTGCTCCTTTTACGCTATGTGGATACGCTGCTTTAATGCCTTTGT
ATCATGCTATTGCTTCCCGTATGGCTTTCATTTTCTCCTCCTTGTATAAATCCTGGTTGCTGTCTCTTTA
TGAGGAGTTGTGGCCCGTTGTCAGGCAACGTGGCGTGGTGTGCACTGTGTTTGCTGACGCAACCCCCACT
GGTTGGGGCATTGCCACCACCTGTCAGCTCCTTTCCGGGACTTTCGCTTTCCCCCTCCCTATTGCCACGG
CGGAACTCATCGCCGCCTGCCTTGCCCGCTGCTGGACAGGGGCTCGGCTGTTGGGCACTGACAATTCCGT
GGTGTTGTCGGGGAAGCTGACGTCCTTTCCATGGCTGCTCGCCTGTGTTGCCACCTGGATTCTGCGCGGG
ACGTCCTTCTGCTACGTCCCTTCGGCCCTCAATCCAGCGGACCTTCCTTCCCGCGGCCTGCTGCCGGCTC
TGCGGCCTCTTCCGCGTCTTCGCCTTCGCCCTCAGACGAGTCGGATCTCCCTTTGGGCCGCCTCCCCGCC
TGGAATTAATTCTGCAGTCGAGACCTAGAAAAACATGGAGCAATCACAAGTAGCAATACAGCAGCTACCA
ATGCTGATTGTGCCTGGCTAGAAGCACAAGAGGAGGAGGAGGTGGGTTTTCCAGTCACACCTCAGGTACC
TTTAAGACCAATGACTTACAAGGCAGCTGTAGATCTTAGCCACTTTTTAAAAGAAAAGAGGGGACTGGAA
GGGCTAATTCACTCCCAACGAAGACAAGATATCCTTGATCTGTGGATCTACCACACACAAGGCTACTTCC
CTGATTAGCAGAACTACACACCAGGGCCAGGGGTCAGATATCCACTGACCTTTGGATGGTGCTACAAGCT
AGTACCAGTTGAGCCAGATAAGGTAGAAGAGGCCAATAAAGGAGAGAACACCAGCTTGTTACACCCTGTG
AGCCTGCATGGGATGGATGACCCGGAGAGAGAAGTGTTAGAGTGGAGGTTTGACAGCCGCCTAGCATTTC
ATCACGTGGCCCGAGAGCTGCATCCGGAGTACTTCAAGAACTGCTGATATCGAGCTTGCTACAAGGGACT
TTCCGCTGGGGACTTTCCAGGGAGGCGTGGCCTGGGCGGGACTGGGGAGTGGCGAGCCCTCAGATCCTGC
ATATAAGCAGCTGCTTTTTGCCTGTACTGGGTCTCTCTGGTTAGACCAGATCTGAGCCTGGGAGCTCTCT
GGCTAACTAGGGAACCCACTGCTTAAGCCTCAATAAAGCTTGCCTTGAGTGCTTCAAGTAGTGTGTGCCC
GTCTGTTGTGTGACTCTGGTAACTAGAGATCCCTCAGACCCTTTTAGTCAGTGTGGAAAATCTCTAGCAG
TAGTAGTTCATGTCATCTTATTATTCAGTATTTATAACTTGCAAAGAAATGAATATCAGAGAGTGAGAGG
CCTTGACATTGCTAGCGTTTACCGTCGACCTCTAGCTAGAGCTTGGCGTAATCATGGTCATAGCTGTTTC
CTGTGTGAAATTGTTATCCGCTCACAATTCCACACAACATACGAGCCGGAAGCATAAAGTGTAAAGCCTG
GGGTGCCTAATGAGTGAGCTAACTCACATTAATTGCGTTGCGCTCACTGCCCGCTTTCCAGTCGGGAAAC
CTGTCGTGCCAGCTGCATTAATGAATCGGCCAACGCGCGGGGAGAGGCGGTTTGCGTATTGGGCGCTCTT
CCGCTTCCTCGCTCACTGACTCGCTGCGCTCGGTCGTTCGGCTGCGGCGAGCGGTATCAGCTCACTCAAA
GGCGGTAATACGGTTATCCACAGAATCAGGGGATAACGCAGGAAAGAACATGTGAGCAAAAGGCCAGCAA
AAGGCCAGGAACCGTAAAAAGGCCGCGTTGCTGGCGTTTTTCCATAGGCTCCGCCCCCCTGACGAGCATC
ACAAAAATCGACGCTCAAGTCAGAGGTGGCGAAACCCGACAGGACTATAAAGATACCAGGCGTTTCCCCC
TGGAAGCTCCCTCGTGCGCTCTCCTGTTCCGACCCTGCCGCTTACCGGATACCTGTCCGCCTTTCTCCCT
TCGGGAAGCGTGGCGCTTTCTCATAGCTCACGCTGTAGGTATCTCAGTTCGGTGTAGGTCGTTCGCTCCA
AGCTGGGCTGTGTGCACGAACCCCCCGTTCAGCCCGACCGCTGCGCCTTATCCGGTAACTATCGTCTTGA
GTCCAACCCGGTAAGACACGACTTATCGCCACTGGCAGCAGCCACTGGTAACAGGATTAGCAGAGCGAGG
TATGTAGGCGGTGCTACAGAGTTCTTGAAGTGGTGGCCTAACTACGGCTACACTAGAAGAACAGTATTTG
GTATCTGCGCTCTGCTGAAGCCAGTTACCTTCGGAAAAAGAGTTGGTAGCTCTTGATCCGGCAAACAAAC
CACCGCTGGTAGCGGTGGTTTTTTTGTTTGCAAGCAGCAGATTACGCGCAGAAAAAAAGGATCTCAAGAA
GATCCTTTGATCTTTTCTACGGGGTCTGACGCTCAGTGGAACGAAAACTCACGTTAAGGGATTTTGGTCA
TGAGATTATCAAAAAGGATCTTCACCTAGATCCTTTTAAATTAAAAATGAAGTTTTAAATCAATCTAAAG
TATATATGAGTAAACTTGGTCTGACAGTTACCAATGCTTAATCAGTGAGGCACCTATCTCAGCGATCTGT
CTATTTCGTTCATCCATAGTTGCCTGACTCCCCGTCGTGTAGATAACTACGATACGGGAGGGCTTACCAT
CTGGCCCCAGTGCTGCAATGATACCGCGAGACCCACGCTCACCGGCTCCAGATTTATCAGCAATAAACCA
GCCAGCCGGAAGGGCCGAGCGCAGAAGTGGTCCTGCAACTTTATCCGCCTCCATCCAGTCTATTAATTGT
TGCCGGGAAGCTAGAGTAAGTAGTTCGCCAGTTAATAGTTTGCGCAACGTTGTTGCCATTGCTACAGGCA
TCGTGGTGTCACGCTCGTCGTTTGGTATGGCTTCATTCAGCTCCGGTTCCCAACGATCAAGGCGAGTTAC
ATGATCCCCCATGTTGTGCAAAAAAGCGGTTAGCTCCTTCGGTCCTCCGATCGTTGTCAGAAGTAAGTTG
GCCGCAGTGTTATCACTCATGGTTATGGCAGCACTGCATAATTCTCTTACTGTCATGCCATCCGTAAGAT
GCTTTTCTGTGACTGGTGAGTACTCAACCAAGTCATTCTGAGAATAGTGTATGCGGCGACCGAGTTGCTC
TTGCCCGGCGTCAATACGGGATAATACCGCGCCACATAGCAGAACTTTAAAAGTGCTCATCATTGGAAAA
CGTTCTTCGGGGCGAAAACTCTCAAGGATCTTACCGCTGTTGAGATCCAGTTCGATGTAACCCACTCGTG
CACCCAACTGATCTTCAGCATCTTTTACTTTCACCAGCGTTTCTGGGTGAGCAAAAACAGGAAGGCAAAA
TGCCGCAAAAAAGGGAATAAGGGCGACACGGAAATGTTGAATACTCATACTCTTCCTTTTTCAATATTAT
TGAAGCATTTATCAGGGTTATTGTCTCATGAGCGGATACATATTTGAATGTATTTAGAAAAATAAACAAA
TAGGGGTTCCGCGCACATTTCCCCGAAAAGTGCCACCTGACGTCGACGGATCGGGAGATCAACTTGTTTA
TTGCAGCTTATAATGGTTACAAATAAAGCAATAGCATCACAAATTTCACAAATAAAGCATTTTTTTCACT
GCATTCTAGTTGTGGTTTGTCCAAACTCATCAATGTATCTTATCATGTCTGGATCAACTGGATAACTCAA
GCTAACCAAAATCATCCCAAACTTCCCACCCCATACCCTATTACCACTGCCAATTACCTGTGGTTTCATT
TACTCTAAACCTGTGATTCCTCTGAATTATTTTCATTTTAAAGAAATTGTATTTGTTAAATATGTACTAC
AAACTTAGTAGTTGGAAGGGCTAATTCACTCCCAAAGAAGACAAGATATCCTTGATCTGTGGATCTACCA
CACACAAGGCTACTTCCCTGATTAGCAGAACTACACACCAGGGCCAGGGGTCAGATATCCACTGACCTTT
GGATGGTGCTACAAGCTAGTACCAGTTGAGCCAGATAAGGTAGAAGAGGCCAATAAAGGAGAGAACACCA
GCTTGTTACACCCTGTGAGCCTGCATGGGATGGATGACCCGGAGAGAGAAGTGTTAGAGTGGAGGTTTGA
CAGCCGCCTAGCATTTCATCACGTGGCCCGAGAGCTGCATCCGGAGTACTTCAAGAACTGCTGATATCGA
GCTTGCTACAAGGGACTTTCCGCTGGGGACTTTCCAGGGAGGCGTGGCCTGGGCGGGACTGGGGAGTGGC
GAGCCCTCAGATCCTGCATATAAGCAGCTGCTTTTTGCCTGTACTGGGTCTCTCTGGTTAGACCAGATCT
GAGCCTGGGAGCTCTCTGGCTAACTAGGGAACCCACTGCTTAAGCCTCAATAAAGCTTGCCTTGAGTGCT
TCAAGTAGTGTGTGCCCGTCTGTTGTGTGACTCTGGTAACTAGAGATCCCTCAGACCCTTTTAGTCAGTG
TGGAAAATCTCTAGCAGTGGCGCCCGAACAGGGACTTGAAAGCGAAAGGGAAACCAGAGGAGCTCTCTCG
ACGCAGGACTCGGCTTGCTGAAGCGCGCACGGCAAGAGGCGAGGGGCGGCGACTGGTGAGTACGCCAAAA
ATTTTGACTAGCGGAGGCTAGAAGGAGAGAGATGGGTGCGAGAGCGTCAGTATTAAGCGGGGGAGAATTA
GATCGCGATGGGAAAAAATTCGGTTAAGGCCAGGGGGAAAGAAAAAATATAAATTAAAACATATAGTATG
GGCAAGCAGGGAGCTAGAACGATTCGCAGTTAATCCTGGCCTGTTAGAAACATCAGAAGGCTGTAGACAA
ATACTGGGACAGCTACAACCATCCCTTCAGACAGGATCAGAAGAACTTAGATCATTATATAATACAGTAG
CAACCCTCTATTGTGTGCATCAAAGGATAGAGATAAAAGACACCAAGGAAGCTTTAGACAAGATAGAGGA
AGAGCAAAACAAAAGTAAGACCACCGCACAGCAAGCGGCCGGCCGCTGATCTTCAGACCTGGAGGAGGAG
ATATGAGGGACAATTGGAGAAGTGAATTATATAAATATAAAGTAGTAAAAATTGAACCATTAGGAGTAGC
ACCCACCAAGGCAAAGAGAAGAGTGGTGCAGAGAGAAAAAAGAGCAGTGGGAATAGGAGCTTTGTTCCTT
GGGTTCTTGGGAGCAGCAGGAAGCACTATGGGCGCAGCGTCAATGACGCTGACGGTACAGGCCAGACAAT
TATTGTCTGGTATAGTGCAGCAGCAGAACAATTTGCTGAGGGCTATTGAGGCGCAACAGCATCTGTTGCA
ACTCACAGTCTGGGGCATCAAGCAGCTCCAGGCAAGAATCCTGGCTGTGGAAAGATACCTAAAGGATCAA
CAGCTCCTGGGGATTTGGGGTTGCTCTGGAAAACTCATTTGCACCACTGCTGTGCCTTGGAATGCTAGTT
GGAGTAATAAATCTCTGGAACAGATTTGGAATCACACGACCTGGATGGAGTGGGACAGAGAAATTAACAA
TTACACAAGCTTAATACACTCCTTAATTGAAGAATCGCAAAACCAGCAAGAAAAGAATGAACAAGAATTA
TTGGAATTAGATAAATGGGCAAGTTTGTGGAATTGGTTTAACATAACAAATTGGCTGTGGTATATAAAAT
TATTCATAATGATAGTAGGAGGCTTGGTAGGTTTAAGAATAGTTTTTGCTGTACTTTCTATAGTGAATAG
AGTTAGGCAGGGATATTCACCATTATCGTTTCAGACCCACCTCCCAACCCCGAGGGGACCCGACAGGCCC
GAAGGAATAGAAGAAGAAGGTGGAGAGAGAGACAGAGACAGATCCATTCGATTAGTGAACGGATCTCGAC
GGTATCGCCTTTAAAAGAAAAGGGGGGATTGGGGGGTACAGTGCAGGGGAAAGAATAGTAGACATAATAG
CAACAGACATACAAACTAAAGAATTACAAAAACAAATTACAAAAATTCAAAATTTTCGGGTTTATTACAG
GGACAGCAGAGATCCAGTTTATCGATGGTGTGGAAAGTCCCC
