>Addgene plasmid #204327 | pLVX-SV40-Galpha-s ONE-GO | depositor partial sequence | sequence record 396719 | pLVX-SV40-Galpha-s-99V-IRES*-KB1691-Nluc-T2A-Ric-8B
CAAAATTTTCGGGTTTATTACAGGGACAGCAGAGATCCAGTTTATCGATGGTGTGGAAAGTCCCCAGGCT
CCCCAGCAGGCAGAAGTATGCAAAGCATGCATCTCAATTAGTCAGCAACCAGGTGTGGAAAGTCCCCAGG
CTCCCCAGCAGGCAGAAGTATGCAAAGCATGCATCTCAATTAGTCAGCAACCATAGTCCCGCCCCTAACT
CCGCCCATCCCGCCCCTAACTCCGCCCAGTTCCGCCCATTCTCCGCCCCATGGCTGACTAATTTTTTTTA
TTTATGCAGAGGCCGAGGCCGCCTCGGCCTCTGAGCTATTCCAGAAGTAGTGAGGAGGCTTTTTTGGAGG
CCTAGGCTTTTGCAAACTCGAGACTAGTTCTAGAGCGGCCGCGGATCCATGGGCTGCCTCGGGAACAGTA
AGACCGAGGACCAGCGCAACGAGGAGAAGGCGCAGCGTGAGGCCAACAAAAAGATCGAGAAGCAGCTGCA
GAAGGACAAGCAGGTCTACCGGGCCACGCACCGCCTGCTGCTGCTGGGTGCTGGAGAATCTGGTAAAAGC
ACCATTGTGAAGCAGATGAGGATCCTGCATGTTAATGGGTTTAATGGAGACAGTGAGAAGGCAACCAAAG
TGCAGGACATCAAAAACAACCTGAAAGAGGCGATTGAAACCATTGTGGCCGCCATGAGCAACCTGGGTGG
CGGAGGGGTGAGCAAGGGCGAGGAGCTGTTCACCGGGGTGGTGCCCATCCTGGTCGAGCTGGACGGCGAC
GTAAACGGCCACAAGTTCAGCGTGTCCGGCGAGGGCGAGGGCGATGCCACCTACGGCAAGCTGACCCTGA
AGCTGATCTGCACCACCGGCAAGCTGCCCGTGCCCTGGCCCACCCTCGTGACCACCCTGGGCTACGGCCT
GCAGTGCTTCGCCCGCTACCCCGACCACATGAAGCAGCACGACTTCTTCAAGTCCGCCATGCCCGAAGGC
TACGTCCAGGAGCGCACCATCTTCTTCAAGGACGACGGCAACTACAAGACCCGCGCCGAGGTGAAGTTCG
AGGGCGACACCCTGGTGAACCGCATCGAGCTGAAGGGCATCGACTTCAAGGAGGACGGCAACATCCTGGG
GCACAAGCTGGAGTACAACTACAACAGCCACAACGTCTATATCACCGCCGACAAGCAGAAGAACGGCATC
AAGGCCAACTTCAAGATCCGCCACAACATCGAGGACGGCGGCGTGCAGCTCGCCGACCACTACCAGCAGA
ACACCCCCATCGGCGACGGCCCCGTGCTGCTGCCCGACAACCACTACCTGAGCTACCAGTCCAAGCTGAG
CAAAGACCCCAACGAGAAGCGCGATCACATGGTCCTGCTGGAGTTCGTGACCGCCGCCGGGATCACTCTC
GGCATGGACGAGCTGTACAAGGGCGGTGGGGGAGTGCCCCCCGTGGAGCTGGCCAACCCCGAGAACCAGT
TCAGAGTGGACTACATTCTGAGTGTGATGAACGTGCCTGACTTTGACTTCCCTCCCGAATTCTATGAGCA
TGCCAAGGCTCTGTGGGAGGATGAAGGAGTGCGTGCCTGCTACGAACGCTCCAACGAGTACCAGCTGATT
GACTGTGCCCAGTACTTCCTGGACAAGATCGACGTGATCAAGCAGGCTGACTATGTGCCGAGCGATCAGG
ACCTGCTTCGCTGCCGTGTCCTGACTTCTGGAATCTTTGAGACCAAGTTCCAGGTGGACAAAGTCAACTT
CCACATGTTTGACGTGGGTGGCCAGCGCGATGAACGCCGCAAGTGGATCCAGTGCTTCAACGATGTGACT
GCCATCATCTTCGTGGTGGCCAGCAGCAGCTACAACATGGTCATCCGGGAGGACAACCAGACCAACCGCC
TGCAGGAGGCTCTGAACCTCTTCAAGAGCATCTGGAACAACAGATGGCTGCGCACCATCTCTGTGATCCT
GTTCCTCAACAAGCAAGATCTGCTCGCTGAGAAAGTCCTTGCTGGGAAATCGAAGATTGAGGACTACTTT
CCAGAATTTGCTCGCTACACTACTCCTGAGGATGCTACTCCCGAGCCCGGAGAGGACCCACGCGTGACCC
GGGCCAAGTACTTCATTCGAGATGAGTTTCTGAGGATCAGCACTGCCAGTGGAGATGGGCGTCACTACTG
CTACCCTCATTTCACCTGCGCTGTGGACACTGAGAACATCCGCCGTGTGTTCAACGACTGCCGTGACATC
ATTCAGCGCATGCACCTTCGTCAGTACGAGCTGCTATAAGCGGCCGCCGCCCCTCTCCCTCCCCCCCCCC
TAACGTTACTGGCCGAAGCCGCTTGGAATAAGGCCGGTGTGCGTTTGTCTATATGTTATTTTCCACCATA
TTGCCGTCTTTTGGCAATGTGAGGGCCCGGAAACCTGGCCCTGTCTTCTTGACGAGCATTCCTAGGGGTC
TTTCCCCTCTCGCCAAAGGAATGCAAGGTCTGTTGAATGTCGTGAAGGAAGCAGTTCCTCTGGAAGCTTC
TTGAAGACAAACAACGTCTGTAGCGACCCTTTGCAGGCAGCGGAACCCCCCACCTGGCGACAGGTGCCTC
TGCGGCCAAAAGCCACGTGTATAAGATACACCTGCAAAGGCGGCACAACCCCAGTGCCACGTTGTGAGTT
GGATAGTTGTGGAAAGAGTCAAATGGCTCTCCTCAAGCGTATTCAACAAGGGGCTGAAGGATGCCCAGAA
GGTACCCCATTGTATGGGATCTGATCTGGGGCCTCGGTGCACATGCTTTACATGTGTTTAGTCGAGGTTA
AAAAAACGTCTAGGCCCCCCGAACCACGGGGACGTGGTTTTCCTTTGAAAAACACGATGATAAGCTTGCC
ACAACCCGTACCAAAGATGGGGAGTAGCAAGAGCAAGACGTCGAATTCCGGAATCAAGCTTGGTGGATCA
TCAGGAGGTAGCAGGGAGCTGGCCTGGGGCATCAGCGAGTGGCTGGAGGAGTGGGGCAGCGGAGGTGGTG
GATCCATGGTCTTCACACTCGAAGATTTCGTTGGGGACTGGCGACAGACAGCCGGCTACAACCTGGACCA
AGTCCTTGAACAGGGAGGTGTGTCCAGTTTGTTTCAGAATCTCGGGGTGTCCGTAACTCCGATCCAAAGG
ATTGTCCTGAGCGGTGAAAATGGGCTGAAGATCGACATCCATGTCATCATCCCGTATGAAGGTCTGAGCG
GCGACCAAATGGGCCAGATCGAAAAAATTTTTAAGGTGGTGTACCCTGTGGATGATCATCACTTTAAGGT
GATCCTGCACTATGGCACACTGGTAATCGACGGGGTTACGCCGAACATGATCGACTATTTCGGACGGCCG
TATGAAGGCATCGCCGTGTTCGACGGCAAAAAGATCACTGTAACAGGGACCCTGTGGAACGGCAACAAAA
TTATCGACGAGCGCCTGATCAACCCCGACGGCTCCCTGCTGTTCCGAGTAACCATCAACGGAGTGACCGG
CTGGCGGCTGTGCGAACGCATTCTGGCGGGATCAGGAGAAGGTAGAGGAAGTCTACTAACATGCGGGGAC
GTGGAGGAAAATCCCGGCCCAATGGATGAAGAGCGCGCCCTCTACATCGTCCGGGCCGGCGAGGCGGGGG
CTATCGAGCGGGTCCTGAGGGATTACAGCGACAAGCATAGGGCTACTTTCAAATTTGAATCAGCAGATGA
AGATAAAAGAAAGAAACTCTGTGAAGGCATATTTAAGGTCCTTGTCAAGGAGGTCCCAACGACATGCCAA
GTGTCCTGCCTGGAAGTACTCCGCATTCTCTCCAGAGACAAAAAGATCTTAGTTCCTGTAACAACTAAGG
AAAATATGCAAATACTGCTGAGACTAGCCAAGCTCCACGAGTCAGACGATTCTTTGGAGAAGGTGTCAGA
GTTCCCAGTTATTGTGGAATCATTGAAGTGTCTGTGTAACATCGTGTTCAACAGTCAGATGGCACAGCAG
CTTAGCCTGGAACTGAATCTCGCTGCAAAGCTCTGTAACCTCCTAAGGAAGTGCAAGGACCGAAAATTTA
TCAATGACATAAAGTGCTTTGACTTGCGCTTGCTCTTCGTCTTGTCACTTTTGCACACTGACATCAGGTC
ACAATTGCGCTATGAGCTCCAGGGACTCCCGCTGCTAACCCAGATCTTGGAAAGTGCCTTTAGCATCAAG
TGGACCGATGAGTATGAGTCGGCCATAGACCATAATGGACCTCCTCTCTCACCTCAGGAGACAGACTGTG
CCATTGAGGCCCTCAAAGCTCTGTTCAATGTGACGGTAGACAGTTGGAAGGTGCATAAAGAGAGCGATTC
TCATCAGTTTCGTGTCATGGCAGCTGTCCTTCGCCATTGTTTACTAATTGTAGGTCCAACTGAAGACAAA
ACCGAAGAGCTGCACAGTAATGCCGTCAACCTTTTAAGCAATGTTCCAGTCTCTTGTTTGGATGTTCTCA
TTTGTCCATTAACCCATGAAGAAACAGCCCAAGAGGCAGCAACTCTAGATGAACTGCCCAGTGATAAAAC
AACGGAGAAAGACACAGCTTTGAAAAACAGTACCATGGTATACAATGGCATGAATATGGAGGCCATTCAC
GTTTTACTCAATTTTATGGAGAAGAGAATTGATAAGGGAAGCAGCTATAGAGAGGGTCTAACTCCAGTTC
TCAGCTTATTAACAGAATGTTCCCGAGCCCATCGGAACATCCGAAAATTTCTCAAAGATCAGGTTTTACC
GCCTTTGAGAGATGTGACAAATCGACCAGAAGTCGGCTCAACCGTGAGAAATAAGCTGGTTCGTCTCATG
ACACATGTTGACCTCGGAGTCAAGCAGATTGCTGCTGAGTTCCTTTTTGTCCTTTGCAAAGAGAGAGTGG
ATAGCCTGCTGAAATACACTGGCTATGGGAACGCTGCAGGACTCTTGGCGGCCAGGGGCCTCTTGGCTGG
AGGAAGAGGAGATAATTGGTACTCAGAGGACGAGGACACGGACACTGAAGAATACAAAAACGCAAAACCA
AACATTAATCTTATCACTGGTCATTTAGAGGAACCAATGCCAAACCCTATAGATGAAATGACAGAAGAAC
AAAAAGAATATGAAGCCATGAAACTTGTCAACATGCTTGATAAACTTTCCAGAGAGGAGTTGCTTAGACC
AATGGGACTAAAACCTGACGGGACAATAACGCCTTTGGAGGAAGCACTCAGCCAGTATTCTGTCATCGAA
GAGACCAGCTCGGACACAGACTGAACGCGTCTGGAACAATCAACCTCTGGATTACAAAATTTGTGAAAGA
TTGACTGGTATTCTTAACTATGTTGCTCCTTTTACGCTATGTGGATACGCTGCTTTAATGCCTTTGTATC
ATGCTATTGCTTCCCGTATGGCTTTCATTTTCTCCTCCTTGTATAAATCCTGGTTGCTGTCTCTTTATGA
GGAGTTGTGGCCCGTTGTCAGGCAACGTGGCGTGGTGTGCACTGTGTTTGCTGACGCAACCCCCACTGGT
TGGGGCATTGCCACCACCTGTCAGCTCCTTTCCGGGACTTTCGCTTTCCCCCTCCCTATTGCCACGGCGG
AACTCATCGCCGCCTGCCTTGCCCGCTGCTGGACAGGGGCTCGGCTGTTGGGCACTGACAATTCCGTGGT
GTTGTCGGGGAAGCTGACGTCCTTTCCATGGCTGCTCGCCTGTGTTGCCACCTGGATTCTGCGCGGGACG
TCCTTCTGCTACGTCCCTTCGGCCCTCAATCCAGCGGACCTTCCTTCCCGCGGCCTGCTGCCGGCTCTGC
GGCCTCTTCCGCGTCTTCGCCTTCGCCCTCAGACGAGTCGGATCTCCCTTTGGGCCGCCTCCCCGC
